>Addgene plasmid #204398 | pMZ1001 | addgene full sequence | sequence record 405813 | Addgene NGS Result
AAAAAAACACAAAAGACCACATTTTTTAATGTGGTCTTTTATTCTTCAACTAAAGCACCCATTAGTTCAA
CAAACGAAAATTGGATAAAGTGGGATATTTTTAAAATATATATTTATGTTACAGTAATATTGACTTTTAA
AAAAGGATTGATTCTAATGAAGAAAGCAGACAAGTAAGCCTCCTAAATTCACTTTAGATAAAAATTTAGG
AGGCATATCAAATGAACTTTAATAAAATTGATTTAGACAATTGGAAGAGAAAAGAGATATTTAATCATTA
TTTGAACCAACAAACGACTTTTAGTATAACCACAGAAATTGATATTAGTGTTTTATACCGAAACATAAAA
CAAGAAGGATATAAATTTTACCCTGCATTTATTTTCTTAGTGACAAGGGTGATAAACTCAAATACAGCTT
TTAGAACTGGTTACAATAGCGACGGAGAGTTAGGTTATTGGGATAAGTTAGAGCCACTTTATACAATTTT
TGATGGTGTATCTAAAACATTCTCTGGTATTTGGACTCCTGTAAAGAATGACTTCAAAGAGTTTTATGAT
TTATACCTTTCTGATGTAGAGAAATATAATGGTTCGGGGAAATTGTTTCCCAAAACACCTATACCTGAAA
ATGCTTTTTCTCTTTCTATTATTCCATGGACTTCATTTACTGGGTTTAACTTAAATATCAATAATAATAG
TAATTACCTTCTACCCATTATTACAGCAGGAAAATTCATTAATAAAGGTAATTCAATATATTTACCGCTA
TCTTTACAGGTACATCATTCTGTTTGTGATGGTTATCATGCAGGATTGTTTATGAACTCTATTCAGGAAT
TGTCAGATAGGCCTAATGACTGGCTTTTATAATATGAGATAATGCCGACTGTACTTTTTACAGTCGGTTT
TCTAATGTCACTAACCTGCCCCGCCAGAAAACAATAAACCCTTGCATAGGGGGAATCCGTTTAGGCTGGG
CGGTGATAGCTTCTCGTTCAGGCAGTACGCCTCTTTTCTTTTCCAGACCTGAGGGAGGCGGAAATGGTGT
GAGGTTCCCGGGGAAAAGCCAAATAGGCGATCGCGGGAGTGCTTTATTTGAAGATCAGGCTATCACTGCG
GTCAATAGATTTCACAATGTGATGGCTGGACAGCCTGAGGAACTCTCGAACCCGAATGGAAACAACCAGA
TATTTATGAATCAGCGCGGCTCACATGGCGTTGTGCTGGCAAATGCAGGTTCATCCTCTGTCTCTATCAA
TACGGCAACAAAATTGCCTGATGGCAGGTATGACAATAAAGCTGGAGCGGGTTCATTTCAAGTGAACGAT
GGTAAACTGACAGGCACGATCAATGCCAGGTCTGTAGCTGTGCTTTATCCTGATGATATTGCAAAAGCGC
CTCATGTTTTCCTTGAGAATTACAAAACAGGTGTAACACATTCTTTCAATGATCAACTGACGATTACCTT
GCGTGCAGATGCGAATACAACAAAAGCCGTTTATCAAATCAATAATGGACCAGAGACGGCGTTTAAGGAT
GGAGATCAATTCACAATCGGAAAAGGAGATCCATTTGGCAAAACATACACCATCATGTTAAAAGGAACGA
ACAGTGATGGTGTAACGAGGACCGAGAAATACAGTTTTGTTAAAAGAGATCCAGCGTCGGCCAAAACCAT
CGGCTATCAAAATCCGAATCATTGGAGCCAGGTAAATGCTTATATCTATAAACATGATGGGAGCCGAGTA
ATTGAATTGACCGGATCTTGGCCTGGAAAACCAATGACTAAAAATGCAGACGGAATTTACACGCTGACGC
TGCCTGCGGACACGGATACAACCAACGCAAAAGTGATTTTTAATAATGGCAGCGCCCAAGTGCCCGGTCA
GAATCAGCCTGGCTTTGATTACGTGCTAAATGGTTTATATAATGACTCGGGCTTAAGCGGTTCTCTTCCC
CATTGACCCAGAAGCGGGAGACCAGAAACAAAAAAAGGCCCCCCGTTAGGGAGGCCTTCAATAATTGGTT
GTGTCTCAAAATCTCTGATGTACATTGCACAAGATAAAAATATATCATCATGAACAATAAAACTGTCTGC
TTACATAAACAGTAATACAAGGGGTGTTATGAGCCATATTCAACGGGAAACGTCTTGCTCCAGGCCGCGA
TTAAATTCCAACATGGATGCTGATTTATATGGGTATAAATGGGCTCGCGATAATGTCGGGCAATCAGGTG
CGACAATCTATCGATTGTATGGGAAGCCCGATGCGCCAGAGTTGTTTCTGAAACATGGCAAAGGTAGCGT
TGCCAATGATGTTACAGATGAGATGGTCAGACTAAACTGGCTGACGGAATTTATGCCTCTTCCGACCATC
AAGCATTTTATCCGTACTCCTGATGATGCATGGTTACTCACCACTGCGATCCCCGGGAAAACAGCATTCC
AGGTATTAGAAGAATATCCTGATTCAGGTGAAAATATTGTTGATGCGCTGGCAGTGTTCCTGCGCCGGTT
GCATTCGATTCCTGTTTGTAATTGTCCTTTTAACAGCGATCGCGTATTTCGTCTCGCTCAGGCGCAATCA
CGAATGAATAACGGTTTGGTTGATGCGAGTGATTTTGATGACGAGCGTAATGGCTGGCCTGTTGAACAAG
TCTGGAAAGAAATGCATAAGCTTTTGCCATTCTCACCGGATTCAGTCGTCACTCATGGTGATTTCTCACT
TGATAACCTTATTTTTGACGAGGGGAAATTAATAGGTTGTATTGATGTTGGACGAGTCGGAATCGCAGAC
CGATACCAGGATCTTGCCATCCTATGGAACTGCCTCGGTGAGTTTTCTCCTTCATTACAGAAACGGCTTT
TTCAAAAATATGGTATTGATAATCCTGATATGAATAAATTGCAGTTTCATTTGATGCTCGATGAGTTTTT
CTAAGGTAACTGTCAGACCAAGTTTACTCATATATACTTTAGATTGATTTTTCGTTCCACTGAGCGTCAG
ACCCCTTAATAAGATGATCTTCTTGAGATCGTTTTGGTCTGCGCGTAATCTCTTGCTCTGAAAACGAAAA
AACCGCCTTGCAGGGCGGTTTTTCGAAGGTTCTCTGAGCTACCAACTCTTTGAACCGAGGTAACTGGCTT
GGAGGAGCGCAGTCACCAAAACTTGTCCTTTCAGTTTAGCCTTAACCGGCGCATGACTTCAAGACTAACT
CCTCTAAATCAATTACCAGTGGCTGCTGCCAGTGGTGCTTTTGCATGTCTTTCCGGGTTGGACTCAAGAC
GATAGTTACCGGATAAGGCGCAGCGGTCGGACTGAACGGGGGGTTCGTGCATACAGTCCAGCTTGGAGCG
AACTGCCTACCCGGAACTGAGTGTCAGGCGTGGAATGAGACAAACGCGGCCATAACAGCGGAATGACACC
GGTAAACCGAAAGGCAGGAACAGGAGAGCGCACGAGGGAGCCGCCAGGGGGAAACGCCTGGTATCTTTAT
AGTCCTGTCGGGTTTCGCCACCACTGATTTGAGCGTCAGATTTCGTGATGCTTGTCAGGGGGGCGGAGCC
TATGGAAAAACGGCTTTGCCGCGGCCCTCTCACTTCCCTGTTAAGTATCTTCCTGGCATCTTCCGGGAAA
TCTCCGCCCCGTTCGTAAGCCATTTCCGCTCGCCGCAGTCGAACGACCGAGCGTAGCGAGTCAGTGAGCG
AGGAAGCGGAATATATCCTGTATCACATATTCTGCTGACGCACCGGTGCAGCCTTTTTTCTCCTGCCACA
TGAAGCACTTCACTGACACCCTCATCAGTGCCAACATAGTAAGCCAGTATACACTCCGCTAGCGCTGAGG
TCTGCCTCGTGCTTCAAAAAATCAAATAAGGAGTGTCAAGAATGTTTGCAAAACGATTCAAAACCTCTTT
ACTGCCGTTATTCGCTGGATTTTTATTGCTGTTTCATTTGGTTCTGGCAGGACCGGCGGCTGCGAGTGCT
GAAACGGCGAACAAATCGAATGAGCTTACAGCACCGTCGATCAAAAGCGGAACCATTCTTCATGCATGGA
ATTGGTCGTTCAATACGTTAAAACACAATATGAAGGATATTCATGATGCAGGATATACAGCCATTCAGAC
ATCTCCGATTAACCAAGTAAAGGAAGGGAATCAAGGAGATAAAAGCATGTCGAACTGGTACTGGCTGTAT
CAGCCGACATCGTATCAAATTGGCAACCGTTACTTAGGTACTGAACAAGAATTTAAAGAAATGTGTGCAG
CCGCTGAAGAATATGGCATAAAGGTCATTGTTGACGCGGTCATCAATCATACCACCAGTGATTATGCCGC
GATTTCCAATGAGGTTAAGAGTATTCCAAACTGGACACATGGAAACACACAAATTAAAAACTGGTCTGAT
CGATGGGATGTCACGCAGAATTAAATAGTACATAATGGATTTCCTTACGCGAAATACGGGCAGACATGGC
CTGCCCGGTTATTATTATTTTTGACACCAGACCAACTGGTAATGGTAGCGACCGGCGCTCAGGATCCTAA
CTCACATTAATTGCGTTGCGCTCACTGCCCGCTTTCCAGTCGGGAAACCTGTCGTGCCAGCTGCATTAAT
GAATCGGCCAACGCGCGGGGAGAGGCGGTTTGCGTATTGGGCGCCAGGGTGGTTTTTCTTTTCACCAGTG
AGACGGGCAACAGCTGATTGCCCTTCACCGCCTGGCCCTGAGAGAGTTGCAGCAAGCGGTCCACGCTGGT
TTGCCCCAGCAGGCGAAAATCCTGTTTGATGGTGGTTGACGGCGGGATATAACATGAGCTATCTTCGGTA
TCGTCGTATCCCACTACCGAGATATCCGCACCAACGCGCAGCCCGGACTCGGTAATGGCGCGCATTGCGC
CCAGCGCCATCTGATCGTTGGCAACCAGCATCGCAGTGGGAACGATGCCCTCATTCAGCATTTGCATGGT
TTGTTGAAAACCGGACATGGCACTCCAGTCGCCTTCCCGTTCCGCTATCGGCTGAATTTGATTGCGAGTG
AGATATTTATGCCAGCCAGCCAGACGCAGACGCGCCGAGACAGAACTTAATGGGCCCGCTAACAGCGCGA
TTTGCTGGTGACCCAATGCGACCAGATGCTCCACGCCCAGTCGCGTACCGTCCTCATGGGAGAAAATAAT
ACTGTTGATGGGTGTCTGGTCAGAGACATCAAGAAATAACGCCGGAACATTAGTGCAGGCAGCTTCCACA
GCAATGGCATCCTGGTCATCCAGCGGATAGTTAATGATCAGCCCACTGACGCGTTGCGCGAGAAGATTGT
GCACCGCCGCTTTACAGGCTTCGACGCCGCTTCGTTCTACCATCGACACCACCACGCTGGCACCCAGTTG
ATCGGCGCGAGATTTAATCGCCGCGACAATTTGCGACGGCGCGTGCAGGGCCAGACTGGAGGTGGCAACG
CCAATCAGCAACGACTGTTTGCCCGCCAGTTGTTGTGCCACGCGGTTGGGAATGTAATTCAGCTCCGCCA
TCGCCGCTTCCACTTTTTCCCGCGTTTTCGCAGAAACGTGGCTGGCCTGGTTCACCACGCGGGAAACGGT
CTGATAAGAGACACCGGCATACTCTGCGACATCGTATAACGTTACTGGTTTCATCAAAATCGTCTCCCTC
CGTTTGAATATTTGATTGATCGTAACCAGATGAAGCACTCTTTCCACTATCCCTACAGTGTTATGGCTTG
AACAATCACGAAACAATAATTGGTACGTACGATCTTTCAGCCGACTCAAACATCAAATCTTACAAATGTA
GTCTTTGAAAGTATTACATATGTAAGATTTAAATGCAACCGTTTTTTCGGAAGGAAATGATGACCTCGAG
CAACGTTCTTGCCATTGCTGCATAAAAAACGCCCGGCGGCAACCGAGCGTTCTGAATTAATTAATCATCG
GGAAGATCTTCATCACCGAAACGCGGCAGGCAGCTCTAGAGTTAACATTACCTGGACCAAAACGAAAAAG
ACGCTCTAAAAGCGTCTCTTTTCTGGAATTTGGTACCGAGCATTGGTCACAAACGGATCAATCCGAGCGT
CAATGCCTTGGCAACCGCCGCGGTGCGGTTGGCGGCGTCGAGCTTGCGGGCGGCTTCGATCAGATGGAAT
TTCACCGTGCGTTCGGTGATGCAGAGGATTACCGAGATTTCCCAGGCGGTCTTGCCCTGCGCTGCCCATT
GCAGGATCTCGCACTCGCGCGGCGTGAGCCGGTTGCGCCGGATCGGCTTTGGCCGGCTGAGTGCGCGCAG
GCGACTATGCGCGTAGATGCTGACCAGCTGCATCGCGCCGCGCGCGGCCGGGCTGAGGTCCGGATCCTTG
CCGGCCATGCTGATCGCGGCGCTACCGTCGTCGTAGTGCAGCGGAATGCAGTAACCCTCGACCAGTCCGA
ATTCCGCCGCCCGGGTCATGACCCGGTGGGCGGCCGGATCACGGTCGCGGTCGTAGGGTGCATCGGACCA
TACGAAAGGATGAACCGTGGTAGCGCCGTGGCGCGGCACCGGATCGACCGCGCTGAAGTTTTCGCTGACA
TACAGATCGAACCAGTCTCGCGGCCAGCCATTGGCCAGCGTCAGCTCCGGTAGTCCGGCATTGCGCGACG
GCAGGCCGGCCATGATGTAGGCGGTAAATCCGCAGCTCGCGATCAGCGATTCGAACCGGCTGATCAGCGC
CGGCGCCTCGAGCCGTTCGACGGAATCGACGAATTCCAGCGCACGCCGTCCCCAAAGCTGATCTTCGCCG
ACGATCATAACGTAACCTCCTTTCTTATGACCTCGCAGTCGTATTAAACAAAATTATTTGTAGAGGTCAT
AAGTTTCGTCGCATTTCAGCGACTCATCAGTGGGCTTAGCCCAGACTTATGACTTCAGTCACAACTATGT
TCAATAGTACCATAGAAAATCATTCCAATACAAACAATAACCATCTCCAGCGACCTCATTGGACCAAAAC
GAAAAAAGGCCCCCCTTTCGGGAGGCCTCTTTTCTGGAATTTGGTACCGAGTTACTTATTTGTATAGTTC
ATCCATGCCATGTGTAATCCCAGCAGCTGTTACAAACTCAAGAAGGACCATGTGATCTCTCTTTTCGTTG
GGATCTTTCGAAAGGGCAGATTGGTAGGACAGGTAATGGTTGTCTGGTAAAAGGACAGGGCCATCGCCAA
TTGGAGTATTTTGTTGATAATGGTCTGCTAGTTGAACGCTTCCATCTTCAATGTTGTGTCTAATTTTGAA
GTTAACTTTGATTCCATTCTTTTGTTTGTCTGCCATGATGTATACATTGTGTGAGTTATAGTTGTATTCC
AATTTGTGTCCAAGAATGTTTCCATCTTCTTTAAAATCAATACCTTTTAACTCGATTCTATTAACAAGGG
TATCACCTTCAAACTTGACTTCAGCACGTGTCTTGTAGTTCCCGTCATCTTTGAAAAATATAGTTCTTTC
CTGTACATAACCTTCGGGCATGGCACTCTTGAAAAAGTCATGCTGTTTCATATGATCTGGGTATCTCGCA
AAGCATTGAAGTCCATACGCGAAAGTAGTGACAAGTGTTGGCCATGGAACAGGTAGTTTTCCAGTAGTGC
AAATAAATTTAAGGGTAAGTTTTCCGTATGTTGCATCACCTTCACCCTCTCCACTGACAGAAAATTTGTG
CCCATTAACATCACCATCTAATTCAACAAGAATTGGGACAACTCCAGTGAAAAGTTCTTCTCCTTTACTC
ATAGTAGTTCCTCCTTATGTAAGCTTCCTCTAGTATTAAACAAAATTATTTGTAGAGGCTGTTTCGTCCT
CACGGACTCATCAGACCGGAAAGCACATCCGGTGACAGCTTCAGACTACATTTACTATAACAAACCATTT
TCTTGCGTAATACTGTCCGATCGGACAGGTGCCTCCAAGCCAAGAGTTTGTAGAAACGCAAAAAGGCCAT
CCGTCAGGATGGCCTTCTGCTTAGCTAGAGCGGCGGATTTGTCCTACTCAGGAGAGCGTTCACCGACAAA
CAACAGATAAAACGAAAGGCCCAGTCTTTCGACTGAGCCTTTCGTTTTATTTGATGCCTCAAGCTAGAGA
GTCGAATTCCCGGCAATAGTTACCCTTATTATCAAGATAAGAAAGAAAAGGATTTTTCGCTACGCTCAAA
TCCTTT
Features (pLannotate 1.2.2; 16 found; start..end, strand, type, name):
    222..869     +  CDS            cat: CAT1_STAAU - Experimental evidence at transcript level: Swiss-Prot protein existence level 2. This enzyme is an effector of chloramphenicol resistance in bacteria. From Staphylococcus aureus.
    965..1963    +  CDS            amyE (fragment): AMY_BACSU - Also known as amyA. Experimental evidence at protein level: Swiss-Prot protein existence level 1. From Bacillus subtilis (strain 168).
   2129..2944    +  CDS            KanR: aminoglycoside phosphotransferase; aph(3')-Ia; confers resistance to kanamycin in bacteria or G418 (Geneticin®) in eukaryotes
   3033..3578    +  rep_origin     p15A ori: Plasmids containing the medium-copy-number p15A origin of replication can be propagated in E. coli cells that contain a second plasmid with the ColE1 origin.
   3666..3721    +  rep_origin     RSF ori (fragment): Plasmids containing the RSF 1030 origin of replication can be propagated in E. coli cells that contain additional plasmids with compatible origins.
   3820..3846    -  misc_feature   bom (fragment): basis of mobility region from pBR322
   3892..4431    +  CDS            amyE (fragment): AMY_BACSU - Also known as amyA. Experimental evidence at protein level: Swiss-Prot protein existence level 1. From Bacillus subtilis (strain 168).
   4572..5653    -  CDS            lacI (fragment): lac repressor; lacI; The lac repressor binds to the lac operator to inhibit transcription in E. coli. This inhibition can be relieved by adding lactose or isopropyl-β-D-thiogalactopyranoside (IPTG).
   5902..5936    -  terminator     lambda t0 terminator: minimal transcription terminator from phage lambda (Scholtissek and Grosse, 1987)
   6070..6798    -  CDS            rpaR: RPAR_RHOPA - Experimental evidence at protein level: Swiss-Prot protein existence level 1. Responds to the quorum-sensing autoinducer 4-coumaroyl- homoserine lactone to regulate expression of several genes. Represses expression of rpaI in the absence of the inducer. From Rhodopseudomonas palustris (strain ATCC BAA-98 / CGA009).
   6857..6910    -  ncRNA          Hammerhead 3 (fragment): Accession: RF00008 - Hammerhead ribozyme (type III)
   7059..7772    -  CDS            GFPmut2: GFPmut2 is a basic (constitutively fluorescent) green fluorescent protein published in 1996, derived from Aequorea victoria. It is reported to be a very rapidly-maturing weak dimer.
   7829..7878    -  misc_RNA       sTRSV HHRz: hammerhead ribozyme from the tobacco ringspot virus satellite RNA (Khvorova et al., 2003)
   7971..7998    -  terminator     rrnB T2 terminator: transcription terminator T2 from the E. coli rrnB gene
   8017..8103    -  terminator     rrnB T1 terminator: Escherichia coli rrnB; transcription terminator T1 from the E. coli rrnB gene
   8132..37      +  CDS            cop (fragment) (across the origin): COP1_STAAU - Protein predicted: Swiss-Prot protein existence level 4. Putative control of replication message. From Staphylococcus aureus.
