[The description below was written by a language model from this plasmid's Addgene catalogue record and pLannotate feature annotations shown in this document.]
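Description:
pMZ1001 is a synthetic-biology shuttle vector built on the pNH4 backbone that carries a p-coumaroyl-homoserine lactone (pC-HSL) sensor designed for the Gram-positive bacterium Bacillus subtilis. It is about 8.2 kb in total. In E. coli it is maintained as a low-copy plasmid through a p15A origin and selected with kanamycin via an aph(3')-Ia KanR gene. For use in B. subtilis, two amyE fragments serve as homology arms that direct integration of the intervening cargo into the chromosomal amylase locus. A Staphylococcus aureus-derived cat gene lies between the arms and confers chloramphenicol resistance once the cassette is integrated. The kanamycin marker and p15A origin lie outside the arms and so would be excluded from a double-crossover integrant.

The sensor has two modules. The LuxR-type regulator RpaR from Rhodopseudomonas palustris, which responds to the autoinducer pC-HSL, is expressed from the PftsH promoter. A GFP reporter, annotated as the fast-maturing GFPmut2 variant, is driven by the synthetic RpaR-responsive promoter PRpa0002. Fluorescence therefore reports the presence of the signalling molecule. Hammerhead ribozyme elements (an sTRSV ribozyme and a type III hammerhead fragment) are annotated upstream of each coding sequence; such elements are typically used as insulators that cleave the 5' untranslated region to standardise transcript context. Lambda t0 and rrnB T1/T2 terminators are also present within the region carrying the units. The feature table additionally detects a lacI coding sequence within the integration region, whose role is not explained in the record. The construct is intended for engineering quorum-sensing-style chemical signal detection in B. subtilis.
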