Addgene plasmid #204398: pMZ1001
Purpose: A pC-HSL sensor for B. subtilis on a shuttle vector for B. subtilis and E. coli.
Depositing lab: Lauren Andrews. Depositing organization: University of Massachusetts, Amherst. Publication: Synthetic Homoserine Lactone Sensors for Gram-Positive Bacillus subtilis Using LuxR-Type Regulators. Zeng M, Sarker B, Howitz N, Shah I, Andrews LB. ACS Synth Biol. 2023 Dec 11. doi: 10.1021/acssynbio.3c00504. PubMed 38079538.
Backbone
  Vector backbone: pNH4
  Backbone size w/o insert (bp): 6429
  Total vector size (bp): 8197
  Modifications to backbone: This is a shuttle vector containing AmyE homologous arms for integration into B. subtilis genome.
  Vector type: Synthetic Biology
Growth in bacteria
  Bacterial resistance: Kanamycin, 50 μg/mL
  Growth temperature: 37°C
  Growth strain: DH5alpha
  Growth instructions: chloramphenicol ( 5 µg/ml) resistant when integrated to B. subtilis genome
  Copy number: Low Copy
Gene/Insert 1
  Gene/Insert name: quorum sensing regulator RpaR
  Insert size (bp): 729
  Entrez Gene: rpaR (a.k.a. I8G32_RS01665, I8G32_00334)
  Promoter: PftsH
  Cloning method: Restriction Enzyme; 5′ cloning site BbsI (destroyed during cloning); 3′ cloning site BbsI (destroyed during cloning)
  Sequencing primers: 5′ NULL; 3′ AGATCTTCATCACCGAAACGC
Gene/Insert 2
  Gene/Insert name: GFP
  Insert size (bp): 717
  Promoter: Synthetic promoter PRpa0002
  Cloning method: Restriction Enzyme; 5′ cloning site BbsI (destroyed during cloning); 3′ cloning site BbsI (destroyed during cloning)
  Sequencing primers: 5′ GACAAATCCGCCGCTCTAG
Terms and licenses: Academic/Nonprofit Terms; Industry Terms: Not Available to Industry
How to cite: pMZ1001 was a gift from Lauren Andrews (Addgene plasmid # 204398 ; http://n2t.net/addgene:204398 ; RRID:Addgene_204398)
